Addgene plasmid #184021: pcDNA-Prom1 D+2
Purpose: Mammalian Flag tagged expression clone for the mouse Prom1 splicing variant SV8 (GenBank accession BC028286). Deletion of exon 19a (amino acids 696-701), and deletion of amino acids 711 to 725.
Depositing lab: Peter Stoilov. Depositing organization: West Virginia State University. Publication: The mAB 13A4 monoclonal antibody to the mouse PROM1 protein recognizes a structural epitope. Matalkah F, Rhodes S, Ramamurthy V, Stoilov P. PLoS One. 2022 Oct 10;17(10):e0274958. doi: 10.1371/journal.pone.0274958. eCollection 2022. PubMed 36215230.
Backbone
  Vector backbone: pcDNA3.1(+)
  Backbone manufacturer: Invitrogen
  Vector type: Mammalian Expression
Growth in bacteria
  Bacterial resistance: Ampicillin, 100 μg/mL
  Growth temperature: 37°C
  Growth strain: DH5alpha
  Copy number: High Copy
Gene/Insert
  Gene/Insert name: Prom1 SV8(-Ex19a) D+2
  Species: M. musculus (mouse)
  Mutation: Deletion of exon 19a (amino acids 696-701), and deletion of amino acids 711 to 725
  Entrez Gene: Prom1 (a.k.a. 4932416E19Rik, AC133, CD133, Prom, Prom-1, Proml1)
  Tag / fusion protein: Flag (C terminal on insert)
  Cloning method: Gibson Cloning
Resource information
  A portion of this plasmid was derived from a plasmid made by: Derived from MGC clone ID: 4502359
Terms and licenses: Academic/Nonprofit Terms; Industry Terms: Not Available to Industry
Depositor comments: 5' Cloning Site: NheI (destroyed during cloning), 3' Cloning Site: XbaI (not destroyed). Please visit https://doi.org/10.1101/2022.03.04.482347 for bioRxiv preprint.
How to cite: pcDNA-Prom1 D+2 was a gift from Peter Stoilov (Addgene plasmid # 184021 ; http://n2t.net/addgene:184021 ; RRID:Addgene_184021)
