[The description below was written by a language model from this plasmid's Addgene catalogue record and pLannotate feature annotations shown in this document.]
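Description:
pcDNA-Prom1 D+2 is a mammalian expression plasmid built on the Invitrogen pcDNA3.1(+) backbone that encodes a deletion mutant of mouse prominin-1 (Prom1, also known as CD133). It is maintained in E. coli through a high-copy ColE1/pUC-type origin and selected with ampicillin via the β-lactamase gene. The backbone also carries an f1 origin for single-stranded DNA production and an SV40 early promoter–driven neomycin phosphotransferase cassette with an SV40 polyadenylation signal, which permits G418 selection of stably transfected mammalian cells. Short annotated fragments such as a truncated HIV-1 LTR, ble, lacI and lac promoter/operator elements appear to be partial sequence matches or backbone remnants rather than functional parts of the design.

The insert is derived from the Prom1 splice variant SV8 cDNA, originally from an MGC clone, and was placed by Gibson assembly between the NheI site (destroyed) and XbaI site (retained) of the polylinker. It lacks exon 19a (amino acids 696–701) and carries an additional deletion of residues 711–725. A Flag epitope is fused to the C terminus, although the feature table does not annotate the tag separately. Expression is driven by the human CMV immediate-early enhancer and promoter and terminated by the bovine growth hormone polyadenylation signal. An upstream T7 promoter allows in vitro transcription.

The associated study found that the 13A4 monoclonal antibody recognizes a structural epitope on mouse PROM1, so this construct most likely belongs to a series of deletion mutants used to map that antibody's binding requirements. The Flag tag would provide a way to detect the protein independently of that epitope.
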