Features (pLannotate 1.2.2; 20 found; start..end, strand, type, name):
     28..80      -  misc_feature   bom (fragment): basis of mobility region from pBR322
    235..614     +  enhancer       CMV enhancer: human cytomegalovirus immediate early enhancer
    615..818     +  promoter       CMV promoter: human cytomegalovirus (CMV) immediate early promoter
    814..847     +  LTR            5' LTR (truncated) (fragment): truncated 5' long terminal repeat (LTR) from HIV-1
    863..881     +  promoter       T7 promoter: promoter for bacteriophage T7 RNA polymerase
    902..3352    +  CDS            Prom1 (fragment): PROM1_MOUSE - Also known as Prom, Proml1. Experimental evidence at protein level: Swiss-Prot protein existence level 1. May play a role in cell differentiation, proliferation and apoptosis. Binds cholesterol in cholesterol-containing plasma membrane microdomains and may play a role in the organization of the apical plasma membrane in epithelial cells. During early retinal development acts as a key regulator of disk morphogenesis (PubMed:19228982). Involved in regulation of MAPK and Akt signaling pathways. In neuroblastoma cells suppresses cell differentiation such as neurite outgrowth in a RET
   3430..3654    +  polyA_signal   bGH poly(A) signal: bovine growth hormone polyadenylation signal
   3658..3679    +  promoter       SV40 promoter (fragment): SV40 enhancer and early promoter
   3700..4128    +  rep_origin     f1 ori (sequence partly withheld): f1 bacteriophage origin of replication; arrow indicates direction of (+) strand synthesis
   4142..4471    +  promoter       SV40 promoter: SV40 enhancer and early promoter
   4538..5329    +  CDS            neo: KKA2_KLEPN - Also known as kan, nptII. Experimental evidence at protein level: Swiss-Prot protein existence level 1. Resistance to kanamycin, neomycin, paromomycin, ribostamycin, butirosin and gentamicin B. From Klebsiella pneumoniae.
   5353..5511    +  CDS            ble (fragment): BLE_KLEPN - Experimental evidence at protein level: Swiss-Prot protein existence level 1. Binding protein with a strong affinity to the bleomycin family of antibiotics. Binds to CL990; an antimitotic-antibiotic compound. From Klebsiella pneumoniae.
   5506..5627    +  polyA_signal   SV40 poly(A) signal: SV40 polyadenylation signal
   5700..5716    -  protein_bind   lac operator: The lac repressor binds to the lac operator to inhibit transcription in E. coli. This inhibition can be relieved by adding lactose or isopropyl-β-D-thiogalactopyranoside (IPTG). lac repressor encoded by lacI
   5724..5754    -  promoter       lac promoter: promoter for the E. coli lac operon
   5769..5790    -  protein_bind   CAP binding site: CAP binding activates transcription in the presence of cAMP. E. coli catabolite activator protein
   5803..5895    -  CDS            lacI (fragment): lac repressor; lacI; The lac repressor binds to the lac operator to inhibit transcription in E. coli. This inhibition can be relieved by adding lactose or isopropyl-β-D-thiogalactopyranoside (IPTG).
   6078..6666    -  rep_origin     ori: high-copy-number ColE1/pMB1/pBR322/pUC origin of replication
   6837..7697    -  CDS            AmpR: β-lactamase; bla; confers resistance to ampicillin, carbenicillin, and related antibiotics
   7698..7802    -  promoter       AmpR promoter: bla
>Addgene plasmid #184021 | pcDNA-Prom1 D+2 | addgene full sequence | sequence record 362433 | Addgene NGS Result
GACGGATCGGGAGATCTCCCGATCCCCTATGGTGCACTCTCAGTACAATCTGCTCTGATGCCGCATAGTT
AAGCCAGTATCTGCTCCCTGCTTGTGTGTTGGAGGTCGCTGAGTAGTGCGCGAGCAAAATTTAAGCTACA
ACAAGGCAAGGCTTGACCGACAATTGCATGAAGAATCTGCTTAGGGTTAGGCGTTTTGCGCTGCTTCGCG
ATGTACGGGCCAGATATACGCGTTGACATTGATTATTGACTAGTTATTAATAGTAATCAATTACGGGGTC
ATTAGTTCATAGCCCATATATGGAGTTCCGCGTTACATAACTTACGGTAAATGGCCCGCCTGGCTGACCG
CCCAACGACCCCCGCCCATTGACGTCAATAATGACGTATGTTCCCATAGTAACGCCAATAGGGACTTTCC
ATTGACGTCAATGGGTGGAGTATTTACGGTAAACTGCCCACTTGGCAGTACATCAAGTGTATCATATGCC
AAGTACGCCCCCTATTGACGTCAATGACGGTAAATGGCCCGCCTGGCATTATGCCCAGTACATGACCTTA
TGGGACTTTCCTACTTGGCAGTACATCTACGTATTAGTCATCGCTATTACCATGGTGATGCGGTTTTGGC
AGTACATCAATGGGCGTGGATAGCGGTTTGACTCACGGGGATTTCCAAGTCTCCACCCCATTGACGTCAA
TGGGAGTTTGTTTTGGCACCAAAATCAACGGGACTTTCCAAAATGTCGTAACAACTCCGCCCCATTGACG
CAAATGGGCGGTAGGCGTGTACGGTGGGAGGTCTATATAAGCAGAGCTCTCTGGCTAACTAGAGAACCCA
CTGCTTACTGGCTTATCGAAATTAATACGACTCACTATAGGGAGACCCAAGCTGGGCCACCATGGCTCTC
GTCTTCAGTGCCCTGCTGTTACTGGGGCTGTGTGGAAAGATCTCTTCAGAAGGTCAGCCTGCATTCCATA
ACACTCCTGGGGCTATGAATTATGAATTGCCTACCACCAAATATGAGACCCAAGATACCTTCAATGCTGG
GATTGTTGGCCCTCTCTACAAAATGGTGCACATCTTCCTCAACGTGGTCCAGCCGAATGACTTCCCTCTA
GATTTGATCAAAAAACTCATACAGAACAAGAACTTTGACATCTCAGTTGATTCCAAGGAGCCAGAAATCA
TAGTCTTGGCTCTGAAGATTGCCCTCTATGAGATCGGAGTCCTTATCTGCGCCATCCTGGGACTGCTGTT
CATTATCCTCATGCCTCTGGTGGGCTGCTTCTTTTGTATGTGCCGTTGCTGCAACAAATGCGGCGGAGAG
ATGCACCAGCGGCAGAAGCAGAATGCGCCATGCAGGAGGAAGTGCTTGGGCCTCTCCCTCCTGGTGATTT
GTCTGCTCATGAGCCTTGGCATTATATATGGCTTTGTGGCTAACCAGCAGACCAGGACTCGGATCAAAGG
GACCCAGAAACTGGCAAAGAGCAATTTCAGAGACTTTCAAACACTCCTGACTGAAACACCAAAGCAAATT
GACTATGTAGTGGAGCAGTACACCAACACCAAGAACAAGGCATTCTCAGACCTGGATGGCATCGGCTCCG
TGCTGGGAGGCAGAATAAAGGACCAACTAAAACCCAAAGTAACTCCTGTCCTCGAAGAGATTAAGGCCAT
GGCGACAGCCATCAAACAGACCAAGGATGCCCTGCAGAACATGAGCAGCAGCCTGAAAAGTCTCCAAGAT
GCAGCCACCCAGCTCAATACCAACCTGAGCTCTGTGAGAAACAGCATCGAGAATTCGCTCAGCAGCAGTG
ACTGTACCTCAGATCCAGCCAGCAAGATCTGCGATAGCATCAGACCAAGCCTAAGCAGTCTGGGGAGCAG
CCTCAATTCAAGTCAGCTCCCATCAGTGGATAGAGAACTCAACACTGTTACTGAAGTCGACAAAACTGAT
CTGGAGAGCCTCGTCAAAAGGGGGTATACGACAATTGATGAAATACCCAATACAATACAAAACCAAACTG
TGGATGTCATCAAAGACGTCAAAAATACCTTGGACTCCATTAGCTCCAACATTAAGGACATGAGCCAAAG
TATTCCTATTGAGGATATGCTGTTACAGGTCTCCCATTACCTTAATAACAGCAACAGATACTTAAACCAG
GAGCTGCCCAAGCTGGAAGAATATGACTCGTACTGGTGGCTGGGTGGCTTGATTGTCTGCTTTCTGCTGA
CTCTCATTGTGACCTTCTTTTTCCTGGGCTTGCTGTGTGGTGTGTTTGGCTATGACAAGCATGCCACCCC
AACTAGAAGAGGCTGTGTGTCCAACACTGGAGGCATCTTCCTCATGGCTGGGGTTGGATTCGGCTTCCTT
TTTTGCTGGATATTGATGATCCTTGTGGTTCTTACGTTTGTTGTTGGTGCAAATGTGGAAAAGTTGCTCT
GCGAACCTTATGAAAACAAGAAATTATTACAGGTTTTGGACACTCCCTATCTGCTCAAGGAACAATGGCA
ATTTTATCTTTCTGGCATGCTATTCAATAACCCAGACATTAACATGACCTTTGAGCAAGTCTACAGGGAT
TGCAAAAGAGGTCGAGGTATATATGCTGCTTTTCAGCTTGAGAATGTCGTCAACGTCAGTGATCATTTCA
ACATTGACCAGATTTCTGAAAACATAAATACGGAGTTGGAAAACCTGAATGTGAACATTGATAGCATTGA
ACTGTTGGATAACACAGGAAGGAAGAGCCTCGAGGACTTTGCACATTCTGGGATAGATACAATCGATTAT
TCCACATACTTGAAGGAGACTGAGAAATCCCCTACTGAAGTGAATCTGCTGACATTTGCCTCTACCCTGG
AAGCAAAAGCAAACCAGTTGCCTGAAGGAAAGCTGAAACAGGCCTTCTTACTGGATGTACAGAATATAAG
AGCCATCCACCAGCATCTCCTCCCTCCTGTGCAGCAATCACTGAATACGTTAAGACAAAGTGTCTGGACC
CTCGCCTCTTTGGACTCTGTTCAGCATTTCCTCACCAATAACGTTTCCCTCATCGTTATCGGGGAAACGA
AGAAGTTTGGGAAAACAATACTAGGCTACTTTGAACATTATCTGCACTGGGTCTTTTATGCCATCACAGA
GAAGATGACATCCTGCAAACCCATGGCCACCGCGATGGACTCTGCTGTTAATGGCATTCTGTGTGGCTAT
GTTGCGGACCCTCTGAATTTGTTCTGGTTCGGCATAGGGAAAGCCACGGTGCTCTTACTTCCGGCTGTAA
TCATTGCTATCAAGCTGGCCAAGTACTATCGCAGGATGGATTCAGAGGATGTATACGACGACCCGTCTCG
ATACGACTACAAAGACGATGACGACAAGTGAGTCTAGAGGGCCCGTTTAAACCCGCTGATCAGCCTCGAC
TGTGCCTTCTAGTTGCCAGCCATCTGTTGTTTGCCCCTCCCCCGTGCCTTCCTTGACCCTGGAAGGTGCC
ACTCCCACTGTCCTTTCCTAATAAAATGAGGAAATTGCATCGCATTGTCTGAGTAGGTGTCATTCTATTC
TGGGGGGTGGGGTGGGGCAGGACAGCAAGGGGGAGGATTGGGAAGACAATAGCAGGCATGCTGGGGATGC
GGTGGGCTCTATGGCTTCTGAGGCGGAAAGAACCAGCTGGGGCTCTAGGGGGTATCCCC
[124 nt withheld, positions 3700-3823]
C
[91 nt withheld, positions 3825-3915]
A
[49 nt withheld, positions 3917-3965]
CCTTTGACGTTGGAGTCCACGTTCTTT
[37 nt withheld, positions 3993-4029]
ACCCTATCTCGGTCTATTCTTTTGATTTATAAGGGATTTTGCCGATTTCGGCCTATTGGTTAAAAAATGA
GCTGATTTAACAAAAATTTAACGCGAATTAATTCTGTGGAATGTGTGTCAGTTAGGGTGTGGAAAGTCCC
CAGGCTCCCCAGCAGGCAGAAGTATGCAAAGCATGCATCTCAATTAGTCAGCAACCAGGTGTGGAAAGTC
CCCAGGCTCCCCAGCAGGCAGAAGTATGCAAAGCATGCATCTCAATTAGTCAGCAACCATAGTCCCGCCC
CTAACTCCGCCCATCCCGCCCCTAACTCCGCCCAGTTCCGCCCATTCTCCGCCCCATGGCTGACTAATTT
TTTTTATTTATGCAGAGGCCGAGGCCGCCTCTGCCTCTGAGCTATTCCAGAAGTAGTGAGGAGGCTTTTT
TGGAGGCCTAGGCTTTTGCAAAAAGCTCCCGGGAGCTTGTATATCCATTTTCGGATCTGATCAAGAGACA
GGATGAGGATCGTTTCGCATGATTGAACAAGATGGATTGCACGCAGGTTCTCCGGCCGCTTGGGTGGAGA
GGCTATTCGGCTATGACTGGGCACAACAGACAATCGGCTGCTCTGATGCCGCCGTGTTCCGGCTGTCAGC
GCAGGGGCGCCCGGTTCTTTTTGTCAAGACCGACCTGTCCGGTGCCCTGAATGAACTGCAGGACGAGGCA
GCGCGGCTATCGTGGCTGGCCACGACGGGCGTTCCTTGCGCAGCTGTGCTCGACGTTGTCACTGAAGCGG
GAAGGGACTGGCTGCTATTGGGCGAAGTGCCGGGGCAGGATCTCCTGTCATCTCACCTTGCTCCTGCCGA
GAAAGTATCCATCATGGCTGATGCAATGCGGCGGCTGCATACGCTTGATCCGGCTACCTGCCCATTCGAC
CACCAAGCGAAACATCGCATCGAGCGAGCACGTACTCGGATGGAAGCCGGTCTTGTCGATCAGGATGATC
TGGACGAAGAGCATCAGGGGCTCGCGCCAGCCGAACTGTTCGCCAGGCTCAAGGCGCGCATGCCCGACGG
CGAGGATCTCGTCGTGACCCATGGCGATGCCTGCTTGCCGAATATCATGGTGGAAAATGGCCGCTTTTCT
GGATTCATCGACTGTGGCCGGCTGGGTGTGGCGGACCGCTATCAGGACATAGCGTTGGCTACCCGTGATA
TTGCTGAAGAGCTTGGCGGCGAATGGGCTGACCGCTTCCTCGTGCTTTACGGTATCGCCGCTCCCGATTC
GCAGCGCATCGCCTTCTATCGCCTTCTTGACGAGTTCTTCTGAGCGGGACTCTGGGGTTCGAAATGACCG
ACCAAGCGACGCCCAACCTGCCATCACGAGATTTCGATTCCACCGCCGCCTTCTATGAAAGGTTGGGCTT
CGGAATCGTTTTCCGGGACGCCGGCTGGATGATCCTCCAGCGCGGGGATCTCATGCTGGAGTTCTTCGCC
CACCCCAACTTGTTTATTGCAGCTTATAATGGTTACAAATAAAGCAATAGCATCACAAATTTCACAAATA
AAGCATTTTTTTCACTGCATTCTAGTTGTGGTTTGTCCAAACTCATCAATGTATCTTATCATGTCTGTAT
ACCGTCGACCTCTAGCTAGAGCTTGGCGTAATCATGGTCATAGCTGTTTCCTGTGTGAAATTGTTATCCG
CTCACAATTCCACACAACATACGAGCCGGAAGCATAAAGTGTAAAGCCTGGGGTGCCTAATGAGTGAGCT
AACTCACATTAATTGCGTTGCGCTCACTGCCCGCTTTCCAGTCGGGAAACCTGTCGTGCCAGCTGCATTA
ATGAATCGGCCAACGCGCGGGGAGAGGCGGTTTGCGTATTGGGCGCTCTTCCGCTTCCTCGCTCACTGAC
TCGCTGCGCTCGGTCGTTCGGCTGCGGCGAGCGGTATCAGCTCACTCAAAGGCGGTAATACGGTTATCCA
CAGAATCAGGGGATAACGCAGGAAAGAACATGTGAGCAAAAGGCCAGCAAAAGGCCAGGAACCGTAAAAA
GGCCGCGTTGCTGGCGTTTTTCCATAGGCTCCGCCCCCCTGACGAGCATCACAAAAATCGACGCTCAAGT
CAGAGGTGGCGAAACCCGACAGGACTATAAAGATACCAGGCGTTTCCCCCTGGAAGCTCCCTCGTGCGCT
CTCCTGTTCCGACCCTGCCGCTTACCGGATACCTGTCCGCCTTTCTCCCTTCGGGAAGCGTGGCGCTTTC
TCATAGCTCACGCTGTAGGTATCTCAGTTCGGTGTAGGTCGTTCGCTCCAAGCTGGGCTGTGTGCACGAA
CCCCCCGTTCAGCCCGACCGCTGCGCCTTATCCGGTAACTATCGTCTTGAGTCCAACCCGGTAAGACACG
ACTTATCGCCACTGGCAGCAGCCACTGGTAACAGGATTAGCAGAGCGAGGTATGTAGGCGGTGCTACAGA
GTTCTTGAAGTGGTGGCCTAACTACGGCTACACTAGAAGAACAGTATTTGGTATCTGCGCTCTGCTGAAG
CCAGTTACCTTCGGAAAAAGAGTTGGTAGCTCTTGATCCGGCAAACAAACCACCGCTGGTAGCGGTGGTT
TTTTTGTTTGCAAGCAGCAGATTACGCGCAGAAAAAAAGGATCTCAAGAAGATCCTTTGATCTTTTCTAC
GGGGTCTGACGCTCAGTGGAACGAAAACTCACGTTAAGGGATTTTGGTCATGAGATTATCAAAAAGGATC
TTCACCTAGATCCTTTTAAATTAAAAATGAAGTTTTAAATCAATCTAAAGTATATATGAGTAAACTTGGT
CTGACAGTTACCAATGCTTAATCAGTGAGGCACCTATCTCAGCGATCTGTCTATTTCGTTCATCCATAGT
TGCCTGACTCCCCGTCGTGTAGATAACTACGATACGGGAGGGCTTACCATCTGGCCCCAGTGCTGCAATG
ATACCGCGAGACCCACGCTCACCGGCTCCAGATTTATCAGCAATAAACCAGCCAGCCGGAAGGGCCGAGC
GCAGAAGTGGTCCTGCAACTTTATCCGCCTCCATCCAGTCTATTAATTGTTGCCGGGAAGCTAGAGTAAG
TAGTTCGCCAGTTAATAGTTTGCGCAACGTTGTTGCCATTGCTACAGGCATCGTGGTGTCACGCTCGTCG
TTTGGTATGGCTTCATTCAGCTCCGGTTCCCAACGATCAAGGCGAGTTACATGATCCCCCATGTTGTGCA
AAAAAGCGGTTAGCTCCTTCGGTCCTCCGATCGTTGTCAGAAGTAAGTTGGCCGCAGTGTTATCACTCAT
GGTTATGGCAGCACTGCATAATTCTCTTACTGTCATGCCATCCGTAAGATGCTTTTCTGTGACTGGTGAG
TACTCAACCAAGTCATTCTGAGAATAGTGTATGCGGCGACCGAGTTGCTCTTGCCCGGCGTCAATACGGG
ATAATACCGCGCCACATAGCAGAACTTTAAAAGTGCTCATCATTGGAAAACGTTCTTCGGGGCGAAAACT
CTCAAGGATCTTACCGCTGTTGAGATCCAGTTCGATGTAACCCACTCGTGCACCCAACTGATCTTCAGCA
TCTTTTACTTTCACCAGCGTTTCTGGGTGAGCAAAAACAGGAAGGCAAAATGCCGCAAAAAAGGGAATAA
GGGCGACACGGAAATGTTGAATACTCATACTCTTCCTTTTTCAATATTATTGAAGCATTTATCAGGGTTA
TTGTCTCATGAGCGGATACATATTTGAATGTATTTAGAAAAATAAACAAATAGGGGTTCCGCGCACATTT
CCCCGAAAAGTGCCACCTGACGTC
